>Addgene plasmid #48531 | pFUSB4_GGAT | depositor full sequence | sequence record 70231 | Full Sequence
ATGTTTTCCCAGTCACGACGTTGTAAAACGACGGCCAGTCTTAAGCGTCTCATGGCCTGACCCCGGACCA
AGTGGTGGCCTATCGCCAGCAACAATGGCGGCAAGCAAGCGCTCGAAACGGTGCAGCGGCTGTTGCCGGT
GCTGTGCCAGGACCATGGCCTGACCCCGGACCAAGTGGTGGCTATCGCCAGCAACAATGGCGGCAAGCAA
GCGCTCGAAACGGTGCAGCGGCTGTTGCCGGTGCTGTGCCAGGACCATGGCCTGACCCCGGACCAAGTGG
TGGCTATCGCCAGCAACATTGGCGGCAAGCAAGCGCTCGAAACGGTGCAGCGGCTGTTGCCGGTGCTGTG
CCAGGACCATGGCCTGACCCCGGACCAAGTGGTGGCTATCGCCAGCAACGGTGGCGGCAAGCAAGCGCTC
GAAACGGTGCAGCGGCTGTTGCCGGTGCTGTGCCAGGACCATGGCCTGACCCCGGACCAAGTGGTGGCTA
TCGAGACGTCTAGACCAGCCAGGACAGAAATGCCTCGACTTCGCTGCTACCCAAGGTTGCCGGGTGACGC
ACACCGTGGAAACGGATGAAGGCACGAACCCAGTGGACATAAGCCTGTTCGGTTCGTAAGCTGTAATGCA
AGTAGCGTATGCGCTCACGCAACTGGTCCAGAACCTTGACCGAACGCAGCGGTGGTAACGGCGCAGTGGC
GGTTTTCATGGCTTGTTATGACTGTTTTTTTGGGGTACAGTCTATGCCTCGGGCATCCAAGCAGCAAGCG
CGTTACGCCGTGGGTCGATGTTTGATGTTATGGAGCAGCAACGATGTTACGCAGCAGGGCAGTCGCCCTA
AAACAAAGTTAAACATTATGAGGGAAGCGGTGATCGCCGAAGTATCGACTCAACTATCAGAGGTAGTTGG
CGTCATCGAGCGCCATCTCGAACCGACGTTGCTGGCCGTACATTTGTACGGCTCCGCAGTGGATGGCGGC
CTGAAGCCACACAGTGATATTGATTTGCTGGTTACGGTGACCGTAAGGCTTGATGAAACAACGCGGCGAG
CTTTGATCAACGACCTTTTGGAAACTTCGGCTTCCCCTGGAGAGAGCGAGATTCTCCGCGCTGTAGAAGT
CACCATTGTTGTGCACGACGACATCATTCCGTGGCGTTATCCAGCTAAGCGCGAACTGCAATTTGGAGAA
TGGCAGCGCAATGACATTCTTGCAGGTATCTTCGAGCCAGCCACGATCGACATTGATCTGGCTATCTTGC
TGACAAAAGCAAGAGAACATAGCGTTGCCTTGGTAGGTCCAGCGGCGGAGGAACTCTTTGATCCGGTTCC
TGAACAGGATCTATTTGAGGCGCTAAATGAAACCTTAACGCTATGGAACTCGCCGCCCGACTGGGCTGGC
GATGAGCGAAATGTAGTGCTTACGTTGTCCCGCATTTGGTACAGCGCAGTAACCGGCAAAATCGCGCCGA
AGGATGTCGCTGCCGACTGGGCAATGGAGCGCCTGCCGGCCCAGTATCAGCCCGTCATACTTGAAGCTAG
ACAGGCTTATCTTGGACAAGAAGAAGATCGCTTGGCCTCGCGCGCAGATCAGTTGGAAGAATTTGTCCAC
TACGTGAAAGGCGAGATCACCAAGGTAGTCGGCAAATAACCCTCGAGCCACCCATGACCAAAATCCCTTA
ACGTGAGTTACGCGTCGTTCCACTGAGCGTCAGACCCCGTAGAAAAGATCAAAGGATCTTCTTGAGATCC
TTTTTTTCTGCGCGTAATCTGCTGCTTGCAAACAAAAAAACCACCGCTACCAGCGGTGGTTTGTTTGCCG
GATCAAGAGCTACCAACTCTTTTTCCGAAGGTAACTGGCTTCAGCAGAGCGCAGATACCAAATACTGTCC
TTCTAGTGTAGCCGTAGTTAGGCCACCACTTCAAGAACTCTGTAGCACCGCCTACATACCTCGCTCTGCT
AATCCTGTTACCAGTGGCTGCTGCCAGTGGCGATAAGTCGTGTCTTACCGGGTTGGACTCAAGACGATAG
TTACCGGATAAGGCGCAGCGGTCGGGCTGAACGGGGGGTTCGTGCACACAGCCCAGCTTGGAGCGAACGA
CCTACACCGAACTGAGATACCTACAGCGTGAGCATTGAGAAAGCGCCACGCTTCCCGAAGGGAGAAAGGC
GGACAGGTATCCGGTAAGCGGCAGGGTCGGAACAGGAGAGCGCACGAGGGAGCTTCCAGGGGGAAACGCC
TGGTATCTTTATAGTCCTGTCGGGTTTCGCCACCTCTGACTTGAGCGTCGATTTTTGTGATGCTCGTCAG
GGGGGCGGAGCCTATGGAAAAACGCCAGCAACGCGGCCTTTTTACGGTTCCTGGCCTTTTGCTGGCCTTT
TGCTCACATGTTCTTTCCTGCGTTATCCCCTGATTCTGTGGATAACCGTATTACCGCCTTTGAGTGAGCT
GATACCGCTCGCCGCAGCCGAACGACCGAGCGCAGCGAGTCAGTGAGCGAGGAAGCGGAAGAGCGCCCAA
TACGCAAACCGCCTCTCCCCGCGCGTTGGCCGATTCATTAATGCAGCTGGCACGACAGGTTTCCCGACTG
GAAAGCGGGCAGTGAGCGCAACGCAATTAATACGCGTACCGCTAGCCAGGAAGAGTTTGTAGAAACGCAA
AAAGGCCATCCGTCAGGATGGCCTTCTGCTTAGTTTGATGCCTGGCAGTTTATGGCGGGCGTCCTGCCCG
CCACCCTCCGGGCCGTTGCTTCACAACGTTCAAATCCGCTCCCGGCGGATTTGTCCTACTCAGGAGAGCG
TTCACCGACAAACAACAGATAAAACGAAAGGCCCAGTCTTCCGACTGAGCCTTTCGTTTTATTTGATGCC
TGGCAGTTCCCTACTCTCGCGTTAACGCTAGCATGG
Features (pLannotate 1.2.2; 8 found; start..end, strand, type, name):
      3..39      -  CDS            lacZα (fragment): LacZα fragment of β-galactosidase; lacZ fragment
    596..619     +  promoter       Pc promoter (fragment): intI1 (promoter lies within the coding sequence); class 1 integron promoter
    795..851     +  CDS            GmR (fragment): gentamycin acetyltransferase; aacC1; confers resistance to gentamycin
    858..1649    +  CDS            SmR: aminoglycoside adenylyltransferase (Murphy, 1985); aadA; confers resistance to spectinomycin and streptomycin
   1742..2330    +  rep_origin     ori: high-copy-number ColE1/pMB1/pBR322/pUC origin of replication
   2513..2605    +  CDS            lacI (fragment): lac repressor; lacI; The lac repressor binds to the lac operator to inhibit transcription in E. coli. This inhibition can be relieved by adding lactose or isopropyl-β-D-thiogalactopyranoside (IPTG).
   2660..2687    -  terminator     rrnB T2 terminator: transcription terminator T2 from the E. coli rrnB gene
   2819..2862    +  terminator     rrnB T1 terminator: Escherichia coli rrnB; transcription terminator T1 from the E. coli rrnB gene
