[The description below was written by a language model from this plasmid's Addgene catalogue record and pLannotate feature annotations shown in this document.]
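Description:
pFUSB4_GGAT is a small (about 2.9 kb) intermediate array plasmid for Golden Gate assembly of TAL effector nucleases. It is built on the pFUS_B4 backbone and carries a pre-assembled block of four synthetic TALE repeats. The repeat-variable diresidues are NN NN NI NG, which by the standard TALE code correspond to the DNA target bases G, G, A and T, as reflected in the plasmid name. The depositor notes that it was made by Golden Gate cloning. It comes from work describing a simplified 15-RVD GoldyTALEN design for in vivo genome engineering, which suggests it serves as a ready-made four-repeat module to be combined with other repeat blocks when building a full-length TALEN.

The plasmid is propagated in E. coli from a high-copy ColE1/pUC-type origin and selected with spectinomycin through the aadA (SmR) aminoglycoside adenylyltransferase gene. That gene sits downstream of a fragment of the class 1 integron Pc promoter and a short remnant of a gentamicin resistance gene. Other annotated elements are backbone remnants: small fragments of lacZα and lacI, plus the rrnB T1 and T2 transcription terminators. The short lacZα remnant is consistent with a screening cassette having been displaced by the repeat array, although the record does not say so.

The automated feature table does not annotate the TALE repeats themselves, so their exact position is not given; an unannotated stretch lies between the lacZα fragment and the Pc promoter. Although the catalogue lists the vector type as mammalian expression and TALEN, no eukaryotic promoter, polyadenylation signal or nuclease domain is annotated. The plasmid therefore appears to be a cloning intermediate rather than an expression construct in its own right.
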