Addgene plasmid #48531: pFUSB4_GGAT
Depositing lab: Stephen Ekker. Depositing organization: Mayo Foundation for Medical Education and Research. Publication: High Efficiency In Vivo Genome Engineering with a Simplified 15-RVD GoldyTALEN Design. Ma AC, Lee HB, Clark KJ, Ekker SC. PLoS One. 2013 May 29;8(5):e65259. doi: 10.1371/journal.pone.0065259. Print 2013. PubMed 23734242.
Backbone
  Vector backbone: pFUS_B4
  Vector type: Mammalian Expression, TALEN
Growth in bacteria
  Bacterial resistance: Spectinomycin, 50 μg/mL
  Growth temperature: 37°C
  Growth strain: Top10
  Copy number: Unknown
Gene/Insert
  Gene/Insert name: RVD sequence: NN NN NI NG
  Species: Synthetic
  Cloning method: Unknown
  Sequencing primers: 5′ ttgatgcctggcagttccct; 3′ cgaaccgaacaggcttatgt
Terms and licenses: Academic/Nonprofit Terms; Industry Terms: Not Available to Industry
Depositor comments: Plasmid was created using Golden Gate cloning.
How to cite: pFUSB4_GGAT was a gift from Stephen Ekker (Addgene plasmid # 48531 ; http://n2t.net/addgene:48531 ; RRID:Addgene_48531)
