>Addgene plasmid #48531 | pFUSB4_GGAT | addgene partial sequence | sequence record 70909 | pCR8_F1 5'-ttgatgcctggcagttccct-3'
TCACGACGTTGTAAAACGACGGCCAGTCTTAAGCGTCTCATGGCCTGACCCCGGACCAAGTGGTGGCTAT
CGCCAGCAACAATGGCGGCAAGCAAGCGCTCGAAACGGTGCAGCGGCTGTTGCCGGTGCTGTGCCAGGAC
CATGGCCTGACCCCGGACCAAGTGGTGGCTATCGCCAGCAACAATGGCGGCAAGCAAGCGCTCGAAACGG
TGCAGCGGCTGTTGCCGGTGCTGTGCCAGGACCATGGCCTGACCCCGGACCAAGTGGTGGCTATCGCCAG
CAACATTGGCGGCAAGCAAGCGCTCGAAACGGTGCAGCGGCTGTTGCCGGTGCTGTGCCAGGACCATGGC
CTGACCCCGGACCAAGTGGTGGCTATCGCCAGCAACGGTGGCGGCAAGCAAGCGCTCGAAACGGTGCAGC
GGCTGTTGCCGGTGCTGTGCCAGGACCATGGCCTGACCCCGGACCAAGTGGTGGCTATCGAGACGTCTAG
ACCAGCCAGGACAGAAATGCCTCGACTTCGCTGCTACCCAAGGTTGCCGGGTGACGCACACCGTGGAAAC
GGATGAAGGCACGAACCCAGTGGACATAAGCCTGTTCGGTTCGTAAGCTGTAATGCAAGTAGCGTATGCG
CTCACGCAACTGGTCCAGAACCTTGACCGAACGCAGCGGTGGTAACGGCGCAGTGGCGGTTTTCATGGCT
TGTTATGACTGTTTTTTTGGGGTACAGTCTATGCCTCGGGCATCCAAGCAGCAAGCGCGTTACGCCGTGG
GTCGATGTTTGATGTTATGGAGCAGCAACGATGTTACGCAGCA
